>Addgene plasmid #108811 | pSD31_pCAG-PV1-TP901-N323-L1-FRB-NLS-BGHpA | depositor full sequence | sequence record 205092 | Full Sequence
CCCAAGCTTGGCGTAATCATGGTCATAGCTGTTTCCTGTGTGAAATTGTTATCCGCTCACAATTCCACAC
AACATACGAGCCGGAAGCATAAAGTGTAAAGCCTGGGGTGCCTAATGAGTGAGCTAACTCACATTAATTG
CGTTGCGCTCACTGCCCGCTTTCCAGTCGGGAAACCTGTCGTGCCAGCGGATCCGCATCTCAATTAGTCA
GCAACCATAGTCCCGCCCCTAACTCCGCCCAGTTCCGCCCATTCTCCGCCCCATGGCTGACTAATTTTTT
TTATTTATGCAGAGGCCGAGGCCGCCTCGGCCTCTGAGCTATTCCAGAAGTAGTGAGGAGGCTTTTTTGG
AGGCCTAGGCTTTTGCAAAAAGCTAACTTGTTTATTGCAGCTTATAATGGTTACAAATAAAGCAATAGCA
TCACAAATTTCACAAATAAAGCATTTTTTTCACTGCATTCTAGTTGTGGTTTGTCCAAACTCATCAATGT
ATCTTATCATGTCTGGATCCGCTGCATTAATGAATCGGCCAACGCGCGGGGAGAGGCGGTTTGCGTATTG
GGCGCTCTTCCGCTTCCTCGCTCACTGACTCGCTGCGCTCGGTCGTTCGGCTGCGGCGAGCGGTATCAGC
TCACTCAAAGGCGGTAATACGGTTATCCACAGAATCAGGGGATAACGCAGGAAAGAACATGTGAGCAAAA
GGCCAGCAAAAGGCCAGGAACCGTAAAAAGGCCGCGTTGCTGGCGTTTTTCCATAGGCTCCGCCCCCCTG
ACGAGCATCACAAAAATCGACGCTCAAGTCAGAGGTGGCGAAACCCGACAGGACTATAAAGATACCAGGC
GTTTCCCCCTGGAAGCTCCCTCGTGCGCTCTCCTGTTCCGACCCTGCCGCTTACCGGATACCTGTCCGCC
TTTCTCCCTTCGGGAAGCGTGGCGCTTTCTCATAGCTCACGCTGTAGGTATCTCAGTTCGGTGTAGGTCG
TTCGCTCCAAGCTGGGCTGTGTGCACGAACCCCCCGTTCAGCCCGACCGCTGCGCCTTATCCGGTAACTA
TCGTCTTGAGTCCAACCCGGTAAGACACGACTTATCGCCACTGGCAGCAGCCACTGGTAACAGGATTAGC
AGAGCGAGGTATGTAGGCGGTGCTACAGAGTTCTTGAAGTGGTGGCCTAACTACGGCTACACTAGAAGAA
CAGTATTTGGTATCTGCGCTCTGCTGAAGCCAGTTACCTTCGGAAAAAGAGTTGGTAGCTCTTGATCCGG
CAAACAAACCACCGCTGGTAGCGGTGGTTTTTTTGTTTGCAAGCAGCAGATTACGCGCAGAAAAAAAGGA
TCTCAAGAAGATCCTTTGATCTTTTCTACGGGGTCTGACGCTCAGTGGAACGAAAACTCACGTTAAGGGA
TTTTGGTCATGAGATTATCAAAAAGGATCTTCACCTAGATCCTTTTAAATTAAAAATGAAGTTTTAAATC
AATCTAAAGTATATATGAGTAAACTTGGTCTGACAGTTACCAATGCTTAATCAGTGAGGCACCTATCTCA
GCGATCTGTCTATTTCGTTCATCCATAGTTGCCTGACTCCCCGTCGTGTAGATAACTACGATACGGGAGG
GCTTACCATCTGGCCCCAGTGCTGCAATGATACCGCGAGACCCACGCTCACCGGCTCCAGATTTATCAGC
AATAAACCAGCCAGCCGGAAGGGCCGAGCGCAGAAGTGGTCCTGCAACTTTATCCGCCTCCATCCAGTCT
ATTAATTGTTGCCGGGAAGCTAGAGTAAGTAGTTCGCCAGTTAATAGTTTGCGCAACGTTGTTGCCATTG
CTACAGGCATCGTGGTGTCACGCTCGTCGTTTGGTATGGCTTCATTCAGCTCCGGTTCCCAACGATCAAG
GCGAGTTACATGATCCCCCATGTTGTGCAAAAAAGCGGTTAGCTCCTTCGGTCCTCCGATCGTTGTCAGA
AGTAAGTTGGCCGCAGTGTTATCACTCATGGTTATGGCAGCACTGCATAATTCTCTTACTGTCATGCCAT
CCGTAAGATGCTTTTCTGTGACTGGTGAGTACTCAACCAAGTCATTCTGAGAATAGTGTATGCGGCGACC
GAGTTGCTCTTGCCCGGCGTCAATACGGGATAATACCGCGCCACATAGCAGAACTTTAAAAGTGCTCATC
ATTGGAAAACGTTCTTCGGGGCGAAAACTCTCAAGGATCTTACCGCTGTTGAGATCCAGTTCGATGTAAC
CCACTCGTGCACCCAACTGATCTTCAGCATCTTTTACTTTCACCAGCGTTTCTGGGTGAGCAAAAACAGG
AAGGCAAAATGCCGCAAAAAAGGGAATAAGGGCGACACGGAAATGTTGAATACTCATACTCTTCCTTTTT
CAATATTATTGAAGCATTTATCAGGGTTATTGTCTCATGAGCGGATACATATTTGAATGTATTTAGAAAA
ATAAACAAATAGGGGTTCCGCGCACATTTCCCCGAAAAGTGCCACCTGGGTCGACATTGATTATTGACTA
GTTATTAATAGTAATCAATTACGGGGTCATTAGTTCATAGCCCATATATGGAGTTCCGCGTTACATAACT
TACGGTAAATGGCCCGCCTGGCTGACCGCCCAACGACCCCCGCCCATTGACGTCAATAATGACGTATGTT
CCCATAGTAACGCCAATAGGGACTTTCCATTGACGTCAATGGGTGGAGTATTTACGGTAAACTGCCCACT
TGGCAGTACATCAAGTGTATCATATGCCAAGTACGCCCCCTATTGACGTCAATGACGGTAAATGGCCCGC
CTGGCATTATGCCCAGTACATGACCTTATGGGACTTTCCTACTTGGCAGTACATCTACGTATTAGTCATC
GCTATTACCATGGTCGAGGTGAGCCCCACGTTCTGCTTCACTCTCCCCATCTCCCCCCCCTCCCCACCCC
CAATTTTGTATTTATTTATTTTTTAATTATTTTGTGCAGCGATGGGGGCGGGGGGGGGGGGGGCGCGCGC
CAGGCGGGGCGGGGCGGGGCGAGGGGCGGGGCGGGGCGAGGCGGAAAGGTGCGGCGGCAGCCAATCAGAG
CGGCGCGCTCCGAAAGTTTCCTTTTATGGCGAGGCGGCGGCGGCGGCGGCCCTATAAAAAGCGAAGCGCG
CGGCGGGCGGGAGTCGCTGCGTTGCCTTCGCCCCGTGCCCCGCTCCGCGCCGCCTCGCGCCGCCCGCCCC
GGCTCTGACTGACCGCGTTACTCCCACAGGTGAGCGGGCGGGACGGCCCTTCTCCTCCGGGCTGTAATTA
GCGCTTGGTTTAATGACGGCTCGTTTCTTTTCTGTGGCTGCGTGAAAGCCTTAAAGGGCTCCGGGAGGGC
CCTTTGTGCGGGGGGGAGCGGCTCGGGGGGTGCGTGCGTGTGTGTGTGCGTGGGGAGCGCCGCGTGCGGC
TCCGCGCTGCCCGGCGGCTGTGAGCGCTGCGGGCGCGGCGCGGGGCTTTGTGCGCTCCGCAGTGTGCGCG
AGGGGAGCGCGGCCGGGGGCGGTGCCCCGCGGTGCGGGGGGGGCTGCGAGGGGAACAAAGGCTGCGTGCG
GGGTGTGTGCGTGGGGGGGTGAGCAGGGGGTGTGGGCGCGGCGGTCGGGCTGTAACCCCCCCCTGCACCC
CCCTCCCCGAGTTGCTGAGCACGGCCCGGCTTCGGGTGCGGGGCTCCGTACGGGGCGTGGCGCGGGGCTC
GCCGTGCCGGGCGGGGGGTGGCGGCAGGTGGGGGTGCCGGGCGGGGCGGGGCCGCCTCGGGCCGGGGAGG
GCTCGGGGGAGGGGCGCGGCGGCCCCCGGAGCGCCGGCGGCTGTCGAGGCGCGGCGAGCCGCAGCCATTG
CCTTTTATGGTAATCGTGCGAGAGGGCGCAGGGACTTCCTTTGTCCCAAATCTGTGCGGAGCCGAAATCT
GGGAGGCGCCGCCGCACCCCCTCTAGCGGGCGCGGGGCGAAGCGGTGCGGCGCCGGCAGGAAGGAAATGG
GCGGGGAGGGCCTTCGTGCGTCGCCGCGCCGCCGTCCCCTTCTCCCTCTCCAGCCTCGGGGCTGTCCGCG
GGGGGACGGCTGCCTTCGGGGGGGACGGGGCAGGGCGGGGTTCGGCTTCTGGCGTGTGACCGGCGGCTCT
AGAGCCTCTGCTAACCATGTTCATGCCTTCTTCTTTTTCCTACAGCTCCTGGGCAACGTGCTGGTTATTG
TGCTGTCTCATCATTTTGGCAAAGAATTGATTAATTCGAGCGAAGGCGCGCCCATTACTCGCATCCATTC
TCAGGCTGTCTCGTCTCGTCTCGCACGCGTGCCGCCACCATGACCAAGAAGGTGGCCATCTACACCAGAG
TGTCCACCACCAACCAGGCCGAGGAAGGCTTCAGCATCGACGAGCAGATCGACCGGCTGACCAAATACGC
CGAGGCCATGGGATGGCAGGTGTCCGATACCTACACCGACGCCGGCTTTAGCGGCGCCAAGCTGGAAAGA
CCCGCCATGCAGCGGCTGATCAACGACATCGAGAACAAGGCCTTCGACACCGTGCTGGTGTACAAGCTGG
ACAGGCTGAGCAGAAGCGTGCGGGACACCCTGTACCTCGTGAAGGACGTGTTCACCAAGAACAAGATCGA
CTTCATCAGCCTGAACGAGAGCATCGACACCAGCAGCGCTATGGGCAGCCTGTTCCTGACCATCCTGAGC
GCCATCAACGAGTTCGAGCGCGAGAACATCAAAGAACGGATGACCATGGGCAAGCTGGGCAGAGCCAAGA
GCGGCAAGAGCATGATGTGGACCAAGACCGCCTTCGGCTACTACCACAACAGAAAGACCGGCATCCTGGA
AATAGTGCCACTGCAGGCCACCATCGTGGAACAGATCTTCACCGACTACCTGAGCGGCATCTCCCTGACC
AAGCTGAGAGACAAGCTGAACGAGTCCGGCCACATCGGCAAGGACATCCCTTGGAGCTACCGGACCCTGC
GGCAGACCCTGGACAACCCTGTGTACTGCGGCTACATCAAGTTCAAGGACTCCCTGTTCGAGGGCATGCA
CAAGCCCATCATCCCTTACGAGACATACCTGAAGGTGCAGAAAGAGCTGGAAGAGAGACAGCAGCAGACC
TACGAGCGGAACAACAACCCCAGACCCTTCCAGGCCAAGTACATGCTGTCCGGCATGGCCAGATGCGGCT
ACTGTGGCGCCCCTCTGAAGATCGTGCTGGGCCACAAGAGAAAGGACGGCAGCCGGACCATGAAGTACCA
CTGCGCCAACCGGTTCCCTAGAAAGACCTCCGGAGGGTCTGGCTCCGGATCAAGTGGTGGCAGCGGTACC
ATCCTCTGGCATGAGATGTGGCATGAAGGCCTGGAAGAGGCATCTCGTTTGTACTTTGGGGAAAGGAACG
TGAAAGGCATGTTTGAGGTGCTGGAGCCCTTGCATGCTATGATGGAACGGGGCCCCCAGACTCTGAAGGA
AACATCCTTTAATCAGGCCTATGGTCGAGATTTAATGGAGGCCCAAGAGTGGTGCAGGAAGTACATGAAA
TCAGGGAATGTCAAGGACCTCCTCCAAGCCTGGGACCTCTATTATCATGTGTTCCGACGAATCTCACCCA
AGAAAAAGCGGAAGGTGTGAGAATTCCTGTGCCTTCTAGTTGCCAGCCATCTGTTGTTTGCCCCTCCCCC
GTGCCTTCCTTGACCCTGGAAGGTGCCACTCCCACTGTCCTTTCCTAATAAAATGAGGAAATTGCATCGC
ATTGTCTGAGTAGGTGTCATTCTATTCTGGGGGGTGGGGTGGGGCAGGACAGCAAGGGGGAGGATTGGGA
AGACAATAGCAGGCATGCTGGGGATGCGGTGGGCTCTATGGCTTCTGAGGCGGAAAGAACCAGCTGGGGC
TCTAGGGGGTATCCCCACGCGCCCTGTAGCGTGTACCGCTGGGAGTTCGTAGACGGAAACAAACGCAGAA
TCCAAGCGCGGCCGCCCAGGATACATAGATTACCACAACTCCGAGCCCTTCCACCGCTAGCGCACTCCTC
AGGTGCAGGCTGCCTATCAGAAGGTGGTGGCTGGTGTGGCCAATGCCCTGGCTCACAAATACCACTGAGA
TCTTTTTCCCTCTGCCAAAAATTATGGGGACATCATGAAGCCCCTTGAGCATCTGACTTCTGGCTAATAA
AGGAAATTTATTTTCATTGCAATAGTGTGTTGGAATTTTTTGTGTCTCTCACTCGGAAGGACATATGGGA
GGGCAAATCATTTAAAACATCAGAATGAGTATTTGGTTTAGAGTTTGGCAACATATGCCCATATGCTGGC
TGCCATGAACAAAGGTTGGCTATAAAGAGGTCATCAGTATATGAAACAGCCCCCTGCTGTCCATTCCTTA
TTCCATAGAAAAGCCTTGACTTGAGGTTAGATTTTTTTTATATTTTGTTTTGTGTTATTTTTTTCTTTAA
CATCCCTAAAATTTTCCTTACATGTTTTACTAGCCAGATTTTTCCTCCTCTCCTGACTACTCCCAGTCAT
AGCTGTCCCTCTTCTCTTATGGAGATCCCTCGACCTGCAG
Features (pLannotate 1.2.2; 19 found; start..end, strand, type, name):
     46..62      -  protein_bind   lac operator: The lac repressor binds to the lac operator to inhibit transcription in E. coli. This inhibition can be relieved by adding lactose or isopropyl-β-D-thiogalactopyranoside (IPTG). lac repressor encoded by lacI
     70..100     -  promoter       lac promoter: promoter for the E. coli lac operon
    115..136     -  protein_bind   CAP binding site: CAP binding activates transcription in the presence of cAMP. E. coli catabolite activator protein
    149..188     -  CDS            lacI (fragment): lac repressor; lacI; The lac repressor binds to the lac operator to inhibit transcription in E. coli. This inhibition can be relieved by adding lactose or isopropyl-β-D-thiogalactopyranoside (IPTG).
    195..217     +  promoter       SV40 promoter (fragment): SV40 enhancer and early promoter
    221..355     +  rep_origin     SV40 ori: SV40 origin of replication
    375..509     +  polyA_signal   SV40 poly(A) signal: SV40 polyadenylation signal
    511..565     -  CDS            lacI (fragment): lac repressor; lacI; The lac repressor binds to the lac operator to inhibit transcription in E. coli. This inhibition can be relieved by adding lactose or isopropyl-β-D-thiogalactopyranoside (IPTG).
    748..1336    -  rep_origin     ori: high-copy-number ColE1/pMB1/pBR322/pUC origin of replication
   1507..2367    -  CDS            AmpR: β-lactamase; bla; confers resistance to ampicillin, carbenicillin, and related antibiotics
   2368..2472    -  promoter       AmpR promoter: bla
   2503..2882    +  enhancer       CMV enhancer: human cytomegalovirus immediate early enhancer
   2884..3159    +  promoter       chicken β-actin promoter: No description available
   3160..4175    +  intron         chimeric intron: chimera between introns from chicken β-actin and rabbit β-globin
   5321..5596    +  CDS            FRB*: T2098L mutant of FKBP-rapamycin binding domain of human FRAP binds synthetic ligands such as AP21967
   5627..5851    +  polyA_signal   bGH poly(A) signal: bovine growth hormone polyadenylation signal
   5855..5876    +  promoter       SV40 promoter (fragment): SV40 enhancer and early promoter
   6014..6085    +  CDS            HBB (fragment): HBB_PONPY - Experimental evidence at transcript level: Swiss-Prot protein existence level 2. Involved in oxygen transport from the lung to the various peripheral tissues. From Pongo pygmaeus (Bornean orangutan).
   6156..6211    +  polyA_signal   β-globin poly(A) signal: rabbit β-globin polyadenylation signal (Gil and Proudfoot, 1987)
