[The description below was written by a language model from this plasmid's Addgene catalogue record and pLannotate feature annotations shown in this document.]
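Description:
pSD31_pCAG-PV1-TP901-N323-L1-FRB-NLS-BGHpA is a 6,550 nt mammalian expression plasmid built on the pCAGGS backbone. It encodes one half of a split, chemically inducible TP901 serine integrase. It is propagated in E. coli through a high-copy ColE1/pUC-type origin and selected with ampicillin via the β-lactamase gene. The backbone also carries remnants typical of pCAGGS, including lac promoter/operator and lacI fragments, an SV40 origin with an SV40 poly(A) signal, and a residual rabbit β-globin fragment and poly(A) signal downstream of the expression cassette.

Expression is driven by the CAG promoter, which comprises the CMV immediate-early enhancer, the chicken β-actin promoter and a chimeric β-actin/β-globin intron, and gives strong constitutive transcription in mammalian cells. The insert is a synthetic fragment of TP901 integrase running from the N-terminus to amino acid 323, cloned between MluI and BspEI sites. By the plasmid name, it is joined through a linker (L1) to a dimerization domain and a nuclear localization signal, and terminated by the bGH poly(A) signal. The integrase portion itself is not annotated in the feature table, but would fall in the unannotated stretch between the intron and the downstream FRB feature.

The record is inconsistent about the dimerization partner. The purpose field says the fragment is fused to the GID1 dimerization domain, whereas both the plasmid name and the sequence annotation indicate FRB, detected as the T2098L variant that binds rapamycin analogues. In a split-recombinase design of this kind, the fragment would be co-expressed with a complementary C-terminal integrase fragment fused to the matching partner domain. Adding the small-molecule dimerizer would then reconstitute recombinase activity for drug-controlled DNA rearrangement in mammalian cells.
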