Addgene plasmid #108811: pSD31_pCAG-PV1-TP901-N323-L1-FRB-NLS-BGHpA
Purpose: Expresses N-terminus to aa323 of TP901 integrase fused to GID1 CID
Depositing lab: Wilson Wong. Depositing organization: Boston University Main Campus. Publication: High-performance chemical- and light-inducible recombinases in mammalian cells and mice. Weinberg BH, Cho JH, Agarwal Y, Pham NTH, Caraballo LD, Walkosz M, Ortega C, Trexler M, Tague N, Law B, Benman WKJ, Letendre J, Beal J, Wong WW. Nat Commun. 2019 Oct 24;10(1):4845. doi: 10.1038/s41467-019-12800-7. PubMed 31649244.
Backbone
  Vector backbone: pCAGGS
  Vector type: Mammalian Expression, Cre/Lox, Synthetic Biology
Growth in bacteria
  Bacterial resistance: Ampicillin, 100 μg/mL
  Growth temperature: 37°C
  Growth strain: NEB Stable
  Copy number: High Copy
Gene/Insert
  Gene/Insert name: TP901 integrase fragment N-terminus to aa323
  Species: Synthetic
  Promoter: pCAG
  Cloning method: Restriction Enzyme; 5′ cloning site MluI (not destroyed); 3′ cloning site BspEI (not destroyed)
Terms and licenses: Academic/Nonprofit Terms; Industry Terms: Not Available to Industry
Depositor comments: Please visit https://www.biorxiv.org/content/10.1101/747121v1 for bioRxiv preprint.
How to cite: pSD31_pCAG-PV1-TP901-N323-L1-FRB-NLS-BGHpA was a gift from Wilson Wong (Addgene plasmid # 108811 ; http://n2t.net/addgene:108811 ; RRID:Addgene_108811)
