>Addgene plasmid #108811 | pSD31_pCAG-PV1-TP901-N323-L1-FRB-NLS-BGHpA | addgene partial sequence | sequence record 217556 | Addgene Partial NGS Result
TGCACCCCCCTCCCCGAGTTGCTGAGCACGGCCCGGCTTCGGGTGCGGGGCTCCGTACGGGGCGTGGCGC
GGGGCTCGCCGTGCCGGGCGGGGGGTGGCGGCAGGTGGGGGTGCCGGGCGGGGCGGGGCCGCCTCGGGCC
GGGGAGGGCTCGGGGGAGGGGCGCGGCGGCCCCCGGAGCGCCGGCGGCTGTCGAGGCGCGGCGAGCCGCA
GCCATTGCCTTTTATGGTAATCGTGCGAGAGGGCGCAGGGACTTCCTTTGTCCCAAATCTGTGCGGAGCC
GAAATCTGGGAGGCGCCGCCGCACCCCCTCTAGCGGGCGCGGGGCGAAGCGGTGCGGCGCCGGCAGGAAG
GAAATGGGCGGGGAGGGCCTTCGTGCGTCGCCGCGCCGCCGTCCCCTTCTCCCTCTCCAGCCTCGGGGCT
GTCCGCGGGGGGACGGCTGCCTTCGGGGGGGACGGGGCAGGGCGGGGTTCGGCTTCTGGCGTGTGACCGG
CGGCTCTAGAGCCTCTGCTAACCATGTTCATGCCTTCTTCTTTTTCCTACAGCTCCTGGGCAACGTGCTG
GTTATTGTGCTGTCTCATCATTTTGGCAAAGAATTGATTAATTCGAGCGAAGGCGCGCCCATTACTCGCA
TCCATTCTCAGGCTGTCTCGTCTCGTCTCGCACGCGTGCCGCCACCATGACCAAGAAGGTGGCCATCTAC
ACCAGAGTGTCCACCACCAACCAGGCCGAGGAAGGCTTCAGCATCGACGAGCAGATCGACCGGCTGACCA
AATACGCCGAGGCCATGGGATGGCAGGTGTCCGATACCTACACCGACGCCGGCTTTAGCGGCGCCAAGCT
GGAAAGACCCGCCATGCAGCGGCTGATCAACGACATCGAGAACAAGGCCTTCGACACCGTGCTGGTGTAC
AAGCTGGACAGGCTGAGCAGAAGCGTGCGGGACACCCTGTACCTCGTGAAGGACGTGTTCACCAAGAACA
AGATCGACTTCATCAGCCTGAACGAGAGCATCGACACCAGCAGCGCTATGGGCAGCCTGTTCCTGACCAT
CCTGAGCGCCATCAACGAGTTCGAGCGCGAGAACATCAAAGAACGGATGACCATGGGCAAGCTGGGCAGA
GCCAAGAGCGGCAAGAGCATGATGTGGACCAAGACCGCCTTCGGCTACTACCACAACAGAAAGACCGGCA
TCCTGGAAATAGTGCCACTGCAGGCCACCATCGTGGAACAGATCTTCACCGACTACCTGAGCGGCATCTC
CCTGACCAAGCTGAGAGACAAGCTGAACGAGTCCGGCCACATCGGCAAGGACATCCCTTGGAGCTACCGG
ACCCTGCGGCAGACCCTGGACAACCCTGTGTACTGCGGCTACATCAAGTTCAAGGACTCCCTGTTCGAGG
GCATGCACAAGCCCATCATCCCTTACGAGACATACCTGAAGGTGCAGAAAGAGCTGGAAGAGAGACAGCA
GCAGACCTACGAGCGGAACAACAACCCCAGACCCTTCCAGGCCAAGTACATGCTGTCCGGCATGGCCAGA
TGCGGCTACTGTGGCGCCCCTCTGAAGATCGTGCTGGGCCACAAGAGAAAGGACGGCAGCCGGACCATGA
AGTACCACTGCGCCAACCGGTTCCCTAGAAAGACCTCCGGAGGGTCTGGCTCCGGATCAAGTGGTGGCAG
CGGTACCATCCTCTGGCATGAGATGTGGCATGAAGGCCTGGAAGAGGCATCTCGTTTGTACTTTGGGGAA
AGGAACGTGAAAGGCATGTTTGAGGTGCTGGAGCCCTTGCATGCTATGATGGAACGGGGCCCCCAGACTC
TGAAGGAAACATCCTTTAATCAGGCCTATGGTCGAGATTTAATGGAGGCCCAAGAGTGGTGCAGGAAGTA
CATGAAATCAGGGAATGTCAAGGACCTCCTCCAAGCCTGGGACCTCTATTATCATGTGTTCCGACGAATC
TCACCCAAGAAAAAGCGGAAGGTGTGAGAATTCCTGTGCCTTCTAGTTGCCAGCCATCTGTTGTTTGCCC
CTCCCCCGTGCCTTCCTTGACCCTGGAAGGTGCCACTCCCACTGTCCTTTCCTAATAAAATGAGGAAATT
GCATCGCATTGTCTGAGTAGGTGTCATTCTATTCTGGGGGGTGGGGTGGGGCAGGACAGCAAGGGGGAGG
ATTGGGAAGACAATAGCAGGCATGCTGGGGATGCGGTGGGCTCTATGGCTTCTGAGGCGGAAAGAACCAG
CTGGGGCTCTAGGGGGTATCCCCACGCGCCCTGTAGCGTGTACCGCTGGGAGTTCGTAGACGGAAACAAA
CGCAGAATCCAAGCGCGGCCGCCCAGGATACATAGATTACCACAACTCCGAGCCCTTCCACCGCTAGCGC
ACTCCTCAGGTGCAGGCTGCCTATCAGAAGGTGGTGGCTGGTGTGGCCAATGCCCTGGCTCACAAATACC
ACTGAGATCTTTTTCCCTCTGCCAAAAATTATGGGGACATCATGAAGCCCCTTGAGCATCTGACTTCTGG
CTAATAAAGGAAATTTATTTTCATTGCAATAGTGTGTTGGAATTTTTTGTGTCTCTCACTCGGAAGGACA
TATGGGAGGGCAAATCATTTAAAACATCAGAATGAGTATTTGGTTTAGAGTTTGGCAACATATGCCCATA
TGCTGGCTGCCATGAACAAAGGTTGGCTATAAAGAGGTCATCAGTATATGAAACAGCCCCCTGCTGTCCA
TTCCTTATTCCATAGAAAAGCCTTGACTTGAGGTTAGATTTTTTTTATATTTTGTTTTGTGTTATTTTTT
TCTTTAACATCCCTAAAATTTTCCTTACATGTTTTACTAGCCAGATTTTTCCTCCTCTCCTGACTACTCC
CAGTCATAGCTGTCCCTCTTCTCTTATGGAGATCCCTCGACCTGCAGCCCAAGCTTGGCGTAATCATGGT
CATAGCTGTTTCCTGTGTGAAATTGTTATCCGCTCACAATTCCACACAACATACGAGCCGGAAGCATAAA
GTGTAAAGCCTGGGGTGCCTAATGAGTGAGCTAACTCACATTAATTGCGTTGCGCTCACTGCCCGCTTTC
CAGTCGGGAAACCTGTCGTGCCAGCGGATCCGCATCTCAATTAGTCAGCAACCATAGTCCCGCCCCTAAC
TCCGCCCAGTTCCGCCCATTCTCCGCCCCATGGCTGACTAATTTTTTTTATTTATGCAGAGGCCGAGGCC
GCCTCGGCCTCTGAGCTATTCCAGAAGTAGTGAGGAGGCTTTTTTGGAGGCCTAGGCTTTTGCAAAAAGC
TAACTTGTTTATTGCAGCTTATAATGGTTACAAATAAAGCAATAGCATCACAAATTTCACAAATAAAGCA
TTTTTTTCACTGCATTCTAGTTGTGGTTTGTCCAAACTCATCAATGTATCTTATCATGTCTGGATCCGCT
GCATTAATGAATCGGCCAACGCGCGGGGAGAGGCGGTTTGCGTATTGGGCGCTCTTCCGCTTCCTCGCTC
ACTGACTCGCTGCGCTCGGTCGTTCGGCTGCGGCGAGCGGTATCAGCTCACTCAAAGGCGGTAATACGGT
TATCCACAGAATCAGGGGATAACGCAGGAAAGAACATGTGAGCAAAAGGCCAGCAAAAGGCCAGGAACCG
TAAAAAGGCCGCGTTGCTGGCGTTTTTCCATAGGCTCCGCCCCCCTGACGAGCATCACAAAAATCGACGC
TCAAGTCAGAGGTGGCGAAACCCGACAGGACTATAAAGATACCAGGCGTTTCCCCCTGGAAGCTCCCTCG
TGCGCTCTCCTGTTCCGACCCTGCCGCTTACCGGATACCTGTCCGCCTTTCTCCCTTCGGGAAGCGTGGC
GCTTTCTCATAGCTCACGCTGTAGGTATCTCAGTTCGGTGTAGGTCGTTCGCTCCAAGCTGGGCTGTGTG
CACGAACCCCCCGTTCAGCCCGACCGCTGCGCCTTATCCGGTAACTATCGTCTTGAGTCCAACCCGGTAA
GACACGACTTATCGCCACTGGCAGCAGCCACTGGTAACAGGATTAGCAGAGCGAGGTATGTAGGCGGTGC
TACAGAGTTCTTGAAGTGGTGGCCTAACTACGGCTACACTAGAAGAACAGTATTTGGTATCTGCGCTCTG
CTGAAGCCAGTTACCTTCGGAAAAAGAGTTGGTAGCTCTTGATCCGGCAAACAAACCACCGCTGGTAGCG
GTGGTTTTTTTGTTTGCAAGCAGCAGATTACGCGCAGAAAAAAAGGATCTCAAGAAGATCCTTTGATCTT
TTCTACGGGGTCTGACGCTCAGTGGAACGAAAACTCACGTTAAGGGATTTTGGTCATGAGATTATCAAAA
AGGATCTTCACCTAGATCCTTTTAAATTAAAAATGAAGTTTTAAATCAATCTAAAGTATATATGAGTAAA
CTTGGTCTGACAGTTACCAATGCTTAATCAGTGAGGCACCTATCTCAGCGATCTGTCTATTTCGTTCATC
CATAGTTGCCTGACTCCCCGTCGTGTAGATAACTACGATACGGGAGGGCTTACCATCTGGCCCCAGTGCT
GCAATGATACCGCGAGACCCACGCTCACCGGCTCCAGATTTATCAGCAATAAACCAGCCAGCCGGAAGGG
CCGAGCGCAGAAGTGGTCCTGCAACTTTATCCGCCTCCATCCAGTCTATTAATTGTTGCCGGGAAGCTAG
AGTAAGTAGTTCGCCAGTTAATAGTTTGCGCAACGTTGTTGCCATTGCTACAGGCATCGTGGTGTCACGC
TCGTCGTTTGGTATGGCTTCATTCAGCTCCGGTTCCCAACGATCAAGGCGAGTTACATGATCCCCCATGT
TGTGCAAAAAAGCGGTTAGCTCCTTCGGTCCTCCGATCGTTGTCAGAAGTAAGTTGGCCGCAGTGTTATC
ACTCATGGTTATGGCAGCACTGCATAATTCTCTTACTGTCATGCCATCCGTAAGATGCTTTTCTGTGACT
GGTGAGTACTCAACCAAGTCATTCTGAGAATAGTGTATGCGGCGACCGAGTTGCTCTTGCCCGGCGTCAA
TACGGGATAATACCGCGCCACATAGCAGAACTTTAAAAGTGCTCATCATTGGAAAACGTTCTTCGGGGCG
AAAACTCTCAAGGATCTTACCGCTGTTGAGATCCAGTTCGATGTAACCCACTCGTGCACCCAACTGATCT
TCAGCATCTTTTACTTTCACCAGCGTTTCTGGGTGAGCAAAAACAGGAAGGCAAAATGCCGCAAAAAAGG
GAATAAGGGCGACACGGAAATGTTGAATACTCATACTCTTCCTTTTTCAATATTATTGAAGCATTTATCA
GGGTTATTGTCTCATGAGCGGATACATATTTGAATGTATTTAGAAAAATAAACAAATAGGGGTTCCGCGC
ACATTTCCCCGAAAAGTGCCACCTGGGTCGACATTGATTATTGACTAGTTATTAATAGTAATCAATTACG
GGGTCATTAGTTCATAGCCCATATATGGAGTTCCGCGTTACATAACTTACGGTAAATGGCCCGCCTGGCT
GACCGCCCAACGACCCCCGCCCATTGACGTCAATAATGACGTATGTTCCCATAGTAACGCCAATAGGGAC
TTTCCATTGACGTCAATGGGTGGAGTATTTACGGTAAACTGCCCACTTGGCAGTACATCAAGTGTATCAT
ATGCCAAGTACGCCCCCTATTGACGTCAATGACGGTAAATGGCCCGCCTGGCATTATGCCCAGTACATGA
CCTTATGGGACTTTCCTACTTGGCAGTACATCTACGTATTAGTCATCGCTATTACCATGGTCGAGGTGAG
CCCCACGTTCTGCTTCACTCTCCCCATCTCCCCCCCCTCCCCACCCCCAATTTTGTATTTATTTATTTTT
TAATTATTTTGTGCAGCGATGGGGGCGGGGGGGGGGG
